>Addgene plasmid #118368 | HA-GFP1-10-pDEST-N | depositor full sequence | sequence record 223548 | Full Sequence
CATTAGATGCATGTCGTTACATAACTTACGGTAAATGGCCCGCCTGGCTGACCGCCCAACGACCCCCGCC
CATTGACGTCAATAATGACGTATGTTCCCATAGTAACGCCAATAGGGACTTTCCATTGACGTCAATGGGT
GGAGTATTTACGGTAAACTGCCCACTTGGCAGTACATCAAGTGTATCATATGCCAAGTACGCCCCCTATT
GACGTCAATGACGGTAAATGGCCCGCCTGGCATTATGCCCAGTACATGACCTTATGGGACTTTCCTACTT
GGCAGTACATCTACGTATTAGTCATCGCTATTACCATGGTGATGCGGTTTTGGCAGTACATCAATGGGCG
TGGATAGCGGTTTGACTCACGGGGATTTCCAAGTCTCCACCCCATTGACGTCAATGGGAGTTTGTTTTGG
CACCAAAATCAACGGGACTTTCCAAAATGTCGTAACAACTCCGCCCCATTGACGCAAATGGGCGGTAGGC
GTGTACGGTGGGAGGTCTATATAAGCAGAGCTGGTTTAGTGAACCGTCAGATCCGCTAGCGCTACCGGTC
GCCACCATGTACCCATACGATGTTCCAGATTACGCTGTTTCGAAAGGCGAGGAGCTGTTCACAGGCGTGG
TGCCAATCCTGGTGGAGCTGGACGGCGACGTGAACGGCCACAAATTCAGCGTGAGAGGCGAGGGCGAGGG
CGACGCCACAATCGGCAAACTGACACTGAAATTCATCTGCACAACAGGCAAACTGCCAGTGCCCTGGCCA
ACACTAGTGACAACACTGACATACGGCGTGCAGTGCTTCAGCAGATATCCGGACCACATGAAAAGACACG
ACTTCTTCAAAAGCGCCATGCCAGAGGGCTACGTGCAGGAGAGAACAATCAGCTTCAAAGACGACGGCAA
ATACAAAACAAGAGCCGTGGTGAAATTCGAGGGCGACACACTGGTGAACAGAATCGAGCTGAAAGGCACA
GACTTCAAAGAGGACGGCAACATCCTGGGCCACAAACTGGAGTACAACTTCAACAGCCACAACGTGTACA
TCACAGCCAACAAACAGAAAAACGGCATCAAAGCCAACTTCACAGTGAGACACAACGTGGAGGACGGCAG
CGTGCAGCTCGCCGACCACTACCAGCAGAACACACCAATCGGCGACGGCCCAGTGCTGCTGCCAGACAAC
CACTACCTGAGCACACAGACAGTGCTGAGCAAAGACCCAAACGAGAAAAGATCTCGAGCTTCTAGATCAA
CAAGTTTGTACAAAAAAGCTGAACGAGAAACGTAAAATGATATAAATATCAATATATTAAATTAGATTTT
GCATAAAAAACAGACTACATAATACTGTAAAACACAACATATCCAGTCACTATGGCGGCCGCATTAGGCA
CCCCAGGCTTTACACTTTATGCTTCCGGCTCGTATAATGTGTGGATTTTGAGTTAGGATCCGGCGAGATT
TTCAGGAGCTAAGGAAGCTAAAATGGAGAAAAAAATCACTGGATATACCACCGTTGATATATCCCAATGG
CATCGTAAAGAACATTTTGAGGCATTTCAGTCAGTTGCTCAATGTACCTATAACCAGACCGTTCAGCTGG
ATATTACGGCCTTTTTAAAGACCGTAAAGAAAAATAAGCACAAGTTTTATCCGGCCTTTATTCACATTCT
TGCCCGCCTGATGAATGCTCATCCGGAATTCCGTATGGCAATGAAAGACGGTGAGCTGGTGATATGGGAT
AGTGTTCACCCTTGTTACACCGTTTTCCATGAGCAAACTGAAACGTTTTCATCGCTCTGGAGTGAATACC
ACGACGATTTCCGGCAGTTTCTACACATATATTCGCAAGATGTGGCGTGTTACGGTGAAAACCTGGCCTA
TTTCCCTAAAGGGTTTATTGAGAATATGTTTTTCGTCTCAGCCAATCCCTGGGTGAGTTTCACCAGTTTT
GATTTAAACGTGGCCAATATGGACAACTTCTTCGCCCCCGTTTTCACCATGGGCAAATATTATACGCAAG
GCGACAAGGTGCTGATGCCGCTGGCGATTCAGGTTCATCATGCCGTCTGTGATGGCTTCCATGTCGGCAG
AATGCTTAATGAATTACAACAGTACTGCGATGAGTGGCAGGGCGGGGCGTAAAGATCTGGATCCGGCTTA
CTAAAAGCCAGATAACAGTATGCGTATTTGCGCGCTGATTTTTGCGGTATAAGAATATATACTGATATGT
ATACCCGAAGTATGTCAAAAAGAGGTGTGCTATGAAGCAGCGTATTACAGTGACAGTTGACAGCGACAGC
TATCAGTTGCTCAAGGCATATATGATGTCAATATCTCCGGTCTGGTAAGCACAACCATGCAGAATGAAGC
CCGTCGTCTGCGTGCCGAACGCTGGAAAGCGGAAAATCAGGAAGGGATGGCTGAGGTCGCCCGGTTTATT
GAAATGAACGGCTCTTTTGCTGACGAGAACAGGGACTGGTGAAATGCAGTTTAAGGTTTACACCTATAAA
AGAGAGAGCCGTTATCGTCTGTTTGTGGATGTACAGAGTGATATTATTGACACGCCCGGGCGACGGATGG
TGATCCCCCTGGCCAGTGCACGTCTGCTGTCAGATAAAGTCTCCCGTGAACTTTACCCGGTGGTGCATAT
CGGGGATGAAAGCTGGCGCATGATGACCACCGATATGGCCAGTGTGCCGGTCTCCGTTATCGGGGAAGAA
GTGGCTGATCTCAGCCACCGCGAAAATGACATCAAAAACGCCATTAACCTGATGTTCTGGGGAATATAAA
TGTCAGGCTCCCTTATACACAGCCAGTCTGCAGGTCGACCATAGTGACTGGATATGTTGTGTTTTACAGT
ATTATGTAGTCTGTTTTTTATGCAAAATCTAATTTAATATATTGATATTTATATCATTTTACGTTTCTCG
TTCAGCTTTCTTGTACAAAGTGGTCGATGGGGTGCATCGGACGTCATAGCTCTCTCCCTATAGTGAGTCG
TATTATAAGCTAGGCACTGGCCGTCGTTGATGGGATCCACCGGATCTAGATAACTGATCATAATCAGCCA
TACCACATTTGTAGAGGTTTTACTTGCTTTAAAAAACCTCCCACACCTCCCCCTGAACCTGAAACATAAA
ATGAATGCAATTGTTGTTGTTAACTTGTTTATTGCAGCTTATAATGGTTACAAATAAAGCAATAGCATCA
CAAATTTCACAAATAAAGCATTTTTTTCACTGCATTCTAGTTGTGGTTTGTCCAAACTCATCAATGTATC
TTATCATGTCTGGATCGATCCTGCATTAATGAATCGGCCAACGCGCGGGGAGAGGCGGTTTGCGTATTGG
CTGGCGTAATAGCGAAGAGGCCCGCACCGATCGCCCTTCCCAACAGTTGCGCAGCCTGAATGGCGAATGG
G
[124 nt withheld, positions 3432-3555]
C
[91 nt withheld, positions 3557-3647]
A
[49 nt withheld, positions 3649-3697]
CCTTTGACGTTGGAGTCCACGTTCTTT
[37 nt withheld, positions 3725-3761]
ACCCTATCTCGGTCTATTCTTTTGATTTATAAGGGATTTTGCCGATTTCGGCCTATTGGTTAAAAAATGA
GCTGATTTAACAAATATTTAACGCGAATTTTAACAAAATATTAACGTTTACAATTTCGCCTGATGCGGTA
TTTTCTCCTTACGCATCTGTGCGGTATTTCACACCGCATACGCGGATCTGCGCAGCACCATGGCCTGAAA
TAACCTCTGAAAGAGGAACTTGGTTAGGTACCTTCTGAGGCGGAAAGAACCAGCTGTGGAATGTGTGTCA
GTTAGGGTGTGGAAAGTCCCCAGGCTCCCCAGCAGGCAGAAGTATGCAAAGCATGCATCTCAATTAGTCA
GCAACCAGGTGTGGAAAGTCCCCAGGCTCCCCAGCAGGCAGAAGTATGCAAAGCATGCATCTCAATTAGT
CAGCAACCATAGTCCCGCCCCTAACTCCGCCCATCCCGCCCCTAACTCCGCCCAGTTCCGCCCATTCTCC
GCCCCATGGCTGACTAATTTTTTTTATTTATGCAGAGGCCGAGGCCGCCTCGGCCTCTGAGCTATTCCAG
AAGTAGTGAGGAGGCTTTTTTGGAGGCCTAGGCTTTTGCAAAAAGCTTGATTCTTCTGACACAACAGTCT
CGAACTTAAGGCTAGAGCCACCATGATTGAACAAGATGGATTGCACGCAGGTTCTCCGGCCGCTTGGGTG
GAGAGGCTATTCGGCTATGACTGGGCACAACAGACAATCGGCTGCTCTGATGCCGCCGTGTTCCGGCTGT
CAGCGCAGGGGCGCCCGGTTCTTTTTGTCAAGACCGACCTGTCCGGTGCCCTGAATGAACTGCAGGACGA
GGCAGCGCGGCTATCGTGGCTGGCCACGACGGGCGTTCCTTGCGCAGCTGTGCTCGACGTTGTCACTGAA
GCGGGAAGGGACTGGCTGCTATTGGGCGAAGTGCCGGGGCAGGATCTCCTGTCATCTCACCTTGCTCCTG
CCGAGAAAGTATCCATCATGGCTGATGCAATGCGGCGGCTGCATACGCTTGATCCGGCTACCTGCCCATT
CGACCACCAAGCGAAACATCGCATCGAGCGAGCACGTACTCGGATGGAAGCCGGTCTTGTCGATCAGGAT
GATCTGGACGAAGAGCATCAGGGGCTCGCGCCAGCCGAACTGTTCGCCAGGCTCAAGGCGCGCATGCCCG
ACGGCGAGGATCTCGTCGTGACCCATGGCGATGCCTGCTTGCCGAATATCATGGTGGAAAATGGCCGCTT
TTCTGGATTCATCGACTGTGGCCGGCTGGGTGTGGCGGACCGCTATCAGGACATAGCGTTGGCTACCCGT
GATATTGCTGAAGAGCTTGGCGGCGAATGGGCTGACCGCTTCCTCGTGCTTTACGGTATCGCCGCTCCCG
ATTCGCAGCGCATCGCCTTCTATCGCCTTCTTGACGAGTTCTTCTGAGCGGGACTCTGGGGTTCGAAATG
ACCGACCAAGCGACGCCCAACCTGCCATCACGATGGCCGCAATAAAATATCTTTATTTTCATTACATCTG
TGTGTTGGTTTTTTGTGTGAATCGATAGCGATAAGGATCCGCGTATGGTGCACTCTCAGTACAATCTGCT
CTGATGCCGCATAGTTAAGCCAGCCCCGACACCCGCCAACACCCGCTGACGCGCCCTGACGGGCTTGTCT
GCTCCCGGCATCCGCTTACAGACAAGCTGTGACCGTCTCCGGGAGCTGCATGTGTCAGAGGTTTTCACCG
TCATCACCGAAACGCGCGAGACGAAAGGGCCTCGTGATACGCCTATTTTTATAGGTTAATGTCATGATAA
TAATGGTTTCTTAGACGTCAGGTGGCACTTTTCGGGGAAATGTGCGCGGAACCCCTATTTGTTTATTTTT
CTAAATACATTCAAATATGTATCCGCTCATGAGACAATAACCCTGATAAATGCTTCAATAATATTGAAAA
AGGAAGAGTATGAGTATTCAACATTTCCGTGTCGCCCTTATTCCCTTTTTTGCGGCATTTTGCCTTCCTG
TTTTTGCTCACCCAGAAACGCTGGTGAAAGTAAAAGATGCTGAAGATCAGTTGGGTGCACGAGTGGGTTA
CATCGAACTGGATCTCAACAGCGGTAAGATCCTTGAGAGTTTTCGCCCCGAAGAACGTTTTCCAATGATG
AGCACTTTTAAAGTTCTGCTATGTGGCGCGGTATTATCCCGTATTGACGCCGGGCAAGAGCAACTCGGTC
GCCGCATACACTATTCTCAGAATGACTTGGTTGAGTACTCACCAGTCACAGAAAAGCATCTTACGGATGG
CATGACAGTAAGAGAATTATGCAGTGCTGCCATAACCATGAGTGATAACACTGCGGCCAACTTACTTCTG
ACAACGATCGGAGGACCGAAGGAGCTAACCGCTTTTTTGCACAACATGGGGGATCATGTAACTCGCCTTG
ATCGTTGGGAACCGGAGCTGAATGAAGCCATACCAAACGACGAGCGTGACACCACGATGCCTGTAGCAAT
GGCAACAACGTTGCGCAAACTATTAACTGGCGAACTACTTACTCTAGCTTCCCGGCAACAATTAATAGAC
TGGATGGAGGCGGATAAAGTTGCAGGACCACTTCTGCGCTCGGCCCTTCCGGCTGGCTGGTTTATTGCTG
ATAAATCTGGAGCCGGTGAGCGTGGGTCTCGCGGTATCATTGCAGCACTGGGGCCAGATGGTAAGCCCTC
CCGTATCGTAGTTATCTACACGACGGGGAGTCAGGCAACTATGGATGAACGAAATAGACAGATCGCTGAG
ATAGGTGCCTCACTGATTAAGCATTGGTAACTGTCAGACCAAGTTTACTCATATATACTTTAGATTGATT
TAAAACTTCATTTTTAATTTAAAAGGATCTAGGTGAAGATCCTTTTTGATAATCTCATGACCAAAATCCC
TTAACGTGAGTTTTCGTTCCACTGAGCGTCAGACCCCGTAGAAAAGATCAAAGGATCTTCTTGAGATCCT
TTTTTTCTGCGCGTAATCTGCTGCTTGCAAACAAAAAAACCACCGCTACCAGCGGTGGTTTGTTTGCCGG
ATCAAGAGCTACCAACTCTTTTTCCGAAGGTAACTGGCTTCAGCAGAGCGCAGATACCAAATACTGTCCT
TCTAGTGTAGCCGTAGTTAGGCCACCACTTCAAGAACTCTGTAGCACCGCCTACATACCTCGCTCTGCTA
ATCCTGTTACCAGTGGCTGCTGCCAGTGGCGATAAGTCGTGTCTTACCGGGTTGGACTCAAGACGATAGT
TACCGGATAAGGCGCAGCGGTCGGGCTGAACGGGGGGTTCGTGCACACAGCCCAGCTTGGAGCGAACGAC
CTACACCGAACTGAGATACCTACAGCGTGAGCATTGAGAAAGCGCCACGCTTCCCGAAGGGAGAAAGGCG
GACAGGTATCCGGTAAGCGGCAGGGTCGGAACAGGAGAGCGCACGAGGGAGCTTCCAGGGGGAAACGCCT
GGTATCTTTATAGTCCTGTCGGGTTTCGCCACCTCTGACTTGAGCGTCGATTTTTGTGATGCTCGTCAGG
GGGGCGGAGCCTATGGAAAAACGCCAGCAACGCGGCCTTTTTACGGTTCCTGGCCTTTTGCTGGCCTTTT
GCTCACATGTTCTTTCCTGCGTTATCCCCTGATTCTGTGGATAACCGTATTACCGCCTTTGAGTGAGCTG
ATACCGCTCGCCGCAGCCGAACGACCGAGCGCAGCGAGTCAGTGAGCGAGGAAGCGGAAGAGCGCCCAAT
ACGCAAACCGCCTCTCCCCGCGCGTTGGCCGATTCATTAATGCAGAGCTTGCAATTCGCGCGTTTTTCAA
TATTATTGAAGCATTTATCAGGGTTATTGTCTCATGAGCGGATACATATTTGAATGTATTTAGAAAAATA
AACAAATAGGGGTTCCGCGCACATTTCCCCGAAAAGTGCCACCTGACGTCTAAGAAACCATTATTATCAT
GACATTAACCTATAAAAATAGGCGTAGTACGAGGCCCTTTCACT
Features (pLannotate 1.2.2; 28 found; start..end, strand, type, name):
     15..318     +  enhancer       CMV enhancer: human cytomegalovirus immediate early enhancer
    319..522     +  promoter       CMV promoter: human cytomegalovirus (CMV) immediate early promoter
    570..596     +  CDS            3xHA (fragment): three tandem HA epitope tags
    600..1241    +  CDS            Trp-less GFP (fragment): Trp-less GFP is a fluorescent protein published in 2012, derived from Aequorea victoria.
   1260..1384    +  protein_bind   attR1: mutant version of attR; recombination site for the Gateway® LR reaction LR Clonase™
   1409..1439    +  promoter       lac UV5 promoter: E. coli lac promoter with an "up" mutation
   1464..1492    +  promoter       cat promoter (fragment): promoter of the E. coli cat gene encoding chloramphenicol acetyltransferase
   1493..2152    +  CDS            CmR: chloramphenicol acetyltransferase; cat; confers resistance to chloramphenicol
   2331..2489    +  CDS            ccdA (fragment): CCDA_ECO57 - Also known as H, letA. Experimental evidence at protein level: Swiss-Prot protein existence level 1. Antitoxin component of a type II toxin-antitoxin (TA) system which inhibits the post-segregational killing (PSK) of plasmid-free cells, also referred to as a plasmid addiction system. Binds to and blocks the activity of CcdB; will also remove bound CcdB protein from the CcdB-GyrA complex by forming a CcdA-CcdB complex, a process termed rejuvenation. Functions as a transcriptional corepressor for the ccdAB operon, repression also requires CcdB (By similarity). From Escherichia coli
   2494..2796    +  CDS            ccdB: CCDB_ECOLI - Also known as G, letB, letD. Experimental evidence at protein level: Swiss-Prot protein existence level 1. Toxic component of a type II toxin-antitoxin (TA) system, functioning in plasmid maintainence. Responsible for the post- segregational killing (PSK) of plasmid-free cells, also referred to as a plasmid addiction system. Half-life of over 2 hours. Cell killing by CcdB is accompanied by filamentation, defects in chromosome and plasmid segregation, defects in cell division, formation of anucleate cells, decreased DNA synthesis and plasmid loss. Interferes with the activity of DN
   2840..2964    -  protein_bind   attR2: mutant version of attR; recombination site for the Gateway® LR reaction LR Clonase™
   2997..3015    -  promoter       T7 promoter: promoter for bacteriophage T7 RNA polymerase
   3065..3149    +  CDS            large T antigen (fragment): large T antigen from SV40 (simian virus 40)
   3172..3306    +  polyA_signal   SV40 poly(A) signal: SV40 polyadenylation signal
   3311..3360    -  CDS            lacI (fragment): lac repressor; lacI; The lac repressor binds to the lac operator to inhibit transcription in E. coli. This inhibition can be relieved by adding lactose or isopropyl-β-D-thiogalactopyranoside (IPTG).
   3360..3427    +  CDS            lacZα (fragment): LacZα fragment of β-galactosidase; lacZ fragment
   3432..3790    +  rep_origin     f1 ori (sequence partly withheld): f1 bacteriophage origin of replication; arrow indicates direction of (+) strand synthesis
   3890..3941    -  misc_feature   bom (fragment): basis of mobility region from pBR322
   4006..4363    +  promoter       SV40 promoter: SV40 enhancer and early promoter
   4414..5205    +  CDS            neo: KKA2_KLEPN - Also known as kan, nptII. Experimental evidence at protein level: Swiss-Prot protein existence level 1. Resistance to kanamycin, neomycin, paromomycin, ribostamycin, butirosin and gentamicin B. From Klebsiella pneumoniae.
   5272..5320    +  polyA_signal   poly(A) signal: synthetic polyadenylation signal
   5340..5394    -  misc_feature   bom (fragment): basis of mobility region from pBR322
   5496..5531    -  CDS            rop (fragment): Rop protein, which maintains plasmids at low copy number; rop
   5626..5730    +  promoter       AmpR promoter: bla
   5731..6591    +  CDS            AmpR: β-lactamase; bla; confers resistance to ampicillin, carbenicillin, and related antibiotics
   6762..7350    +  rep_origin     ori: high-copy-number ColE1/pMB1/pBR322/pUC origin of replication
   7533..7586    +  CDS            lacI (fragment): lac repressor; lacI; The lac repressor binds to the lac operator to inhibit transcription in E. coli. This inhibition can be relieved by adding lactose or isopropyl-β-D-thiogalactopyranoside (IPTG).
   7604..7700    -  promoter       AmpR promoter (fragment): bla
