>Addgene plasmid #118368 | HA-GFP1-10-pDEST-N | addgene full sequence | sequence record 229405 | Addgene NGS Result
CATTAGATGCATGTCGTTACATAACTTACGGTAAATGGCCCGCCTGGCTGACCGCCCAACGACCCCCGCC
CATTGACGTCAATAATGACGTATGTTCCCATAGTAACGCCAATAGGGACTTTCCATTGACGTCAATGGGT
GGAGTATTTACGGTAAACTGCCCACTTGGCAGTACATCAAGTGTATCATATGCCAAGTACGCCCCCTATT
GACGTCAATGACGGTAAATGGCCCGCCTGGCATTATGCCCAGTACATGACCTTATGGGACTTTCCTACTT
GGCAGTACATCTACGTATTAGTCATCGCTATTACCATGGTGATGCGGTTTTGGCAGTACATCAATGGGCG
TGGATAGCGGTTTGACTCACGGGGATTTCCAAGTCTCCACCCCATTGACGTCAATGGGAGTTTGTTTTGG
CACCAAAATCAACGGGACTTTCCAAAATGTCGTAACAACTCCGCCCCATTGACGCAAATGGGCGGTAGGC
GTGTACGGTGGGAGGTCTATATAAGCAGAGCTGGTTTAGTGAACCGTCAGATCCGCTAGCGCTACCGGTC
GCCACCATGTACCCATACGATGTTCCAGATTACGCTGTTTCGAAAGGCGAGGAGCTGTTCACAGGCGTGG
TGCCAATCCTGGTGGAGCTGGACGGCGACGTGAACGGCCACAAATTCAGCGTGAGAGGCGAGGGCGAGGG
CGACGCCACAATCGGCAAACTGACACTGAAATTCATCTGCACAACAGGCAAACTGCCAGTGCCCTGGCCA
ACACTAGTGACAACACTGACATACGGCGTGCAGTGCTTCAGCAGATATCCGGACCACATGAAAAGACACG
ACTTCTTCAAAAGCGCCATGCCAGAGGGCTACGTGCAGGAGAGAACAATCAGCTTCAAAGACGACGGCAA
ATACAAAACAAGAGCCGTGGTGAAATTCGAGGGCGACACACTGGTGAACAGAATCGAGCTGAAAGGCACA
GACTTCAAAGAGGACGGCAACATCCTGGGCCACAAACTGGAGTACAACTTCAACAGCCACAACGTGTACA
TCACAGCCAACAAACAGAAAAACGGCATCAAAGCCAACTTCACAGTGAGACACAACGTGGAGGACGGCAG
CGTGCAGCTCGCCGACCACTACCAGCAGAACACACCAATCGGCGACGGCCCAGTGCTGCTGCCAGACAAC
CACTACCTGAGCACACAGACAGTGCTGAGCAAAGACCCAAACGAGAAATCCGGACTCAGATCTCGAGCTT
CTAGATCAACAAGTTTGTACAAAAAAGCTGAACGAGAAACGTAAAATGATATAAATATCAATATATTAAA
TTAGATTTTGCATAAAAAACAGACTACATAATACTGTAAAACACAACATATCCAGTCACTATGGCGGCCG
CATTAGGCACCCCAGGCTTTACACTTTATGCTTCCGGCTCGTATAATGTGTGGATTTTGAGTTAGGATCC
GTCGAGATTTTCAGGAGCTAAGGAAGCTAAAATGGAGAAAAAAATCACTGGATATACCACCGTTGATATA
TCCCAATGGCATCGTAAAGAACATTTTGAGGCATTTCAGTCAGTTGCTCAATGTACCTATAACCAGACCG
TTCAGCTGGATATTACGGCCTTTTTAAAGACCGTAAAGAAAAATAAGCACAAGTTTTATCCGGCCTTTAT
TCACATTCTTGCCCGCCTGATGAATGCTCATCCGGAATTCCGTATGGCAATGAAAGACGGTGAGCTGGTG
ATATGGGATAGTGTTCACCCTTGTTACACCGTTTTCCATGAGCAAACTGAAACGTTTTCATCGCTCTGGA
GTGAATACCACGACGATTTCCGGCAGTTTCTACACATATATTCGCAAGATGTGGCGTGTTACGGTGAAAA
CCTGGCCTATTTCCCTAAAGGGTTTATTGAGAATATGTTTTTCGTCTCAGCCAATCCCTGGGTGAGTTTC
ACCAGTTTTGATTTAAACGTGGCCAATATGGACAACTTCTTCGCCCCCGTTTTCACCATGGGCAAATATT
ATACGCAAGGCGACAAGGTGCTGATGCCGCTGGCGATTCAGGTTCATCATGCCGTTTGTGATGGCTTCCA
TGTCGGCAGAATGCTTAATGAATTACAACAGTACTGCGATGAGTGGCAGGGCGGGGCGTAAAGATCTGGA
TCCGGCTTACTAAAAGCCAGATAACAGTATGCGTATTTGCGCGCTGATTTTTGCGGTATAAGAATATATA
CTGATATGTATACCCGAAGTATGTCAAAAAGAGGTATGCTATGAAGCAGCGTATTACAGTGACAGTTGAC
AGCGACAGCTATCAGTTGCTCAAGGCATATATGATGTCAATATCTCCGGTCTGGTAAGCACAACCATGCA
GAATGAAGCCCGTCGTCTGCGTGCCGAACGCTGGAAAGCGGAAAATCAGGAAGGGATGGCTGAGGTCGCC
CGGTTTATTGAAATGAACGGCTCTTTTGCTGACGAGAACAGGGGCTGGTGAAATGCAGTTTAAGGTTTAC
ACCTATAAAAGAGAGAGCCGTTATCGTCTGTTTGTGGATGTACAGAGTGATATTATTGACACGCCCGGGC
GACGGATGGTGATCCCCCTGGCCAGTGCACGTCTGCTGTCAGATAAAGTCTCCCGTGAACTTTACCCGGT
GGTGCATATCGGGGATGAAAGCTGGCGCATGATGACCACCGATATGGCCAGTGTGCCGGTCTCCGTTATC
GGGGAAGAAGTGGCTGATCTCAGCCACCGCGAAAATGACATCAAAAACGCCATTAACCTGATGTTCTGGG
GAATATAAATGTCAGGCTCCCTTATACACAGCCAGTCTGCAGGTCGACCATAGTGACTGGATATGTTGTG
TTTTACAGTATTATGTAGTCTGTTTTTTATGCAAAATCTAATTTAATATATTGATATTTATATCATTTTA
CGTTTCTCGTTCAGCTTTCTTGTACAAAGTGGTTGATCGCGTGCATGCGACGTCATAGCTCTCTCCCTAT
AGTGAGTCGTATTATAAGCTAGGCACTGGCCGTCGTTGATGGGATCCACCGGATCTAGATAACTGATCAT
AATCAGCCATACCACATTTGTAGAGGTTTTACTTGCTTTAAAAAACCTCCCACACCTCCCCCTGAACCTG
AAACATAAAATGAATGCAATTGTTGTTGTTAACTTGTTTATTGCAGCTTATAATGGTTACAAATAAAGCA
ATAGCATCACAAATTTCACAAATAAAGCATTTTTTTCACTGCATTCTAGTTGTGGTTTGTCCAAACTCAT
CAATGTATCTTATCATGTCTGGATCGATCCTGCATTAATGAATCGGCCAACGCGCGGGGAGAGGCGGTTT
GCGTATTGGCTGGCGTAATAGCGAAGAGGCCCGCACCGATCGCCCTTCCCAACAGTTGCGCAGCCTGAAT
GGCGAATGGG
[124 nt withheld, positions 3441-3564]
C
[91 nt withheld, positions 3566-3656]
A
[49 nt withheld, positions 3658-3706]
CCTTTGACGTTGGAGTCCACGTTCTTT
[37 nt withheld, positions 3734-3770]
ACCCTATCTCGGTCTATTCTTTTGATTTATAAGGGATTTTGCCGATTTCGGCCTATTGGTTAAAAAATGA
GCTGATTTAACAAAAATTTAACGCGAATTTTAACAAAATATTAACGCTTACAATTTCCTGATGCGGTATT
TTCTCCTTACGCATCTGTGCGGTATTTCACACCGCATACGCGGATCTGCGCAGCACCATGGCCTGAAATA
ACCTCTGAAAGAGGAACTTGGTTAGGTACCTTCTGAGGCGGAAAGAACCAGCTGTGGAATGTGTGTCAGT
TAGGGTGTGGAAAGTCCCCAGGCTCCCCAGCAGGCAGAAGTATGCAAAGCATGCATCTCAATTAGTCAGC
AACCAGGTGTGGAAAGTCCCCAGGCTCCCCAGCAGGCAGAAGTATGCAAAGCATGCATCTCAATTAGTCA
GCAACCATAGTCCCGCCCCTAACTCCGCCCATCCCGCCCCTAACTCCGCCCAGTTCCGCCCATTCTCCGC
CCCATGGCTGACTAATTTTTTTTATTTATGCAGAGGCCGAGGCCGCCTCGGCCTCTGAGCTATTCCAGAA
GTAGTGAGGAGGCTTTTTTGGAGGCCTAGGCTTTTGCAAAAAGCTTGATTCTTCTGACACAACAGTCTCG
AACTTAAGGCTAGAGCCACCATGATTGAACAAGATGGATTGCACGCAGGTTCTCCGGCCGCTTGGGTGGA
GAGGCTATTCGGCTATGACTGGGCACAACAGACAATCGGCTGCTCTGATGCCGCCGTGTTCCGGCTGTCA
GCGCAGGGGCGCCCGGTTCTTTTTGTCAAGACCGACCTGTCCGGTGCCCTGAATGAACTGCAGGACGAGG
CAGCGCGGCTATCGTGGCTGGCCACGACGGGCGTTCCTTGCGCAGCTGTGCTCGACGTTGTCACTGAAGC
GGGAAGGGACTGGCTGCTATTGGGCGAAGTGCCGGGGCAGGATCTCCTGTCATCTCACCTTGCTCCTGCC
GAGAAAGTATCCATCATGGCTGATGCAATGCGGCGGCTGCATACGCTTGATCCGGCTACCTGCCCATTCG
ACCACCAAGCGAAACATCGCATCGAGCGAGCACGTACTCGGATGGAAGCCGGTCTTGTCGATCAGGATGA
TCTGGACGAAGAGCATCAGGGGCTCGCGCCAGCCGAACTGTTCGCCAGGCTCAAGGCGCGCATGCCCGAC
GGCGAGGATCTCGTCGTGACCCATGGCGATGCCTGCTTGCCGAATATCATGGTGGAAAATGGCCGCTTTT
CTGGATTCATCGACTGTGGCCGGCTGGGTGTGGCGGACCGCTATCAGGACATAGCGTTGGCTACCCGTGA
TATTGCTGAAGAGCTTGGCGGCGAATGGGCTGACCGCTTCCTCGTGCTTTACGGTATCGCCGCTCCCGAT
TCGCAGCGCATCGCCTTCTATCGCCTTCTTGACGAGTTCTTCTGAGCGGGACTCTGGGGTTCGAAATGAC
CGACCAAGCGACGCCCAACCTGCCATCACGATGGCCGCAATAAAATATCTTTATTTTCATTACATCTGTG
TGTTGGTTTTTTGTGTGAATCGATAGCGATAAGGATCCGCGTATGGTGCACTCTCAGTACAATCTGCTCT
GATGCCGCATAGTTAAGCCAGCCCCGACACCCGCCAACACCCGCTGACGCGCCCTGACGGGCTTGTCTGC
TCCCGGCATCCGCTTACAGACAAGCTGTGACCGTCTCCGGGAGCTGCATGTGTCAGAGGTTTTCACCGTC
ATCACCGAAACGCGCGAGACGAAAGGGCCTCGTGATACGCCTATTTTTATAGGTTAATGTCATGATAATA
ATGGTTTCTTAGACGTCAGGTGGCACTTTTCGGGGAAATGTGCGCGGAACCCCTATTTGTTTATTTTTCT
AAATACATTCAAATATGTATCCGCTCATGAGACAATAACCCTGATAAATGCTTCAATAATATTGAAAAAG
GAAGAGTATGAGTATTCAACATTTCCGTGTCGCCCTTATTCCCTTTTTTGCGGCATTTTGCCTTCCTGTT
TTTGCTCACCCAGAAACGCTGGTGAAAGTAAAAGATGCTGAAGATCAGTTGGGTGCACGAGTGGGTTACA
TCGAACTGGATCTCAACAGCGGTAAGATCCTTGAGAGTTTTCGCCCCGAAGAACGTTTTCCAATGATGAG
CACTTTTAAAGTTCTGCTATGTGGCGCGGTATTATCCCGTATTGACGCCGGGCAAGAGCAACTCGGTCGC
CGCATACACTATTCTCAGAATGACTTGGTTGAGTACTCACCAGTCACAGAAAAGCATCTTACGGATGGCA
TGACAGTAAGAGAATTATGCAGTGCTGCCATAACCATGAGTGATAACACTGCGGCCAACTTACTTCTGAC
AACGATCGGAGGACCGAAGGAGCTAACCGCTTTTTTGCACAACATGGGGGATCATGTAACTCGCCTTGAT
CGTTGGGAACCGGAGCTGAATGAAGCCATACCAAACGACGAGCGTGACACCACGATGCCTGTAGCAATGG
CAACAACGTTGCGCAAACTATTAACTGGCGAACTACTTACTCTAGCTTCCCGGCAACAATTAATAGACTG
GATGGAGGCGGATAAAGTTGCAGGACCACTTCTGCGCTCGGCCCTTCCGGCTGGCTGGTTTATTGCTGAT
AAATCTGGAGCCGGTGAGCGTGGGTCTCGCGGTATCATTGCAGCACTGGGGCCAGATGGTAAGCCCTCCC
GTATCGTAGTTATCTACACGACGGGGAGTCAGGCAACTATGGATGAACGAAATAGACAGATCGCTGAGAT
AGGTGCCTCACTGATTAAGCATTGGTAACTGTCAGACCAAGTTTACTCATATATACTTTAGATTGATTTA
AAACTTCATTTTTAATTTAAAAGGATCTAGGTGAAGATCCTTTTTGATAATCTCATGACCAAAATCCCTT
AACGTGAGTTTTCGTTCCACTGAGCGTCAGACCCCGTAGAAAAGATCAAAGGATCTTCTTGAGATCCTTT
TTTTCTGCGCGTAATCTGCTGCTTGCAAACAAAAAAACCACCGCTACCAGCGGTGGTTTGTTTGCCGGAT
CAAGAGCTACCAACTCTTTTTCCGAAGGTAACTGGCTTCAGCAGAGCGCAGATACCAAATACTGTTCTTC
TAGTGTAGCCGTAGTTAGGCCACCACTTCAAGAACTCTGTAGCACCGCCTACATACCTCGCTCTGCTAAT
CCTGTTACCAGTGGCTGCTGCCAGTGGCGATAAGTCGTGTCTTACCGGGTTGGACTCAAGACGATAGTTA
CCGGATAAGGCGCAGCGGTCGGGCTGAACGGGGGGTTCGTGCACACAGCCCAGCTTGGAGCGAACGACCT
ACACCGAACTGAGATACCTACAGCGTGAGCTATGAGAAAGCGCCACGCTTCCCGAAGGGAGAAAGGCGGA
CAGGTATCCGGTAAGCGGCAGGGTCGGAACAGGAGAGCGCACGAGGGAGCTTCCAGGGGGAAACGCCTGG
TATCTTTATAGTCCTGTCGGGTTTCGCCACCTCTGACTTGAGCGTCGATTTTTGTGATGCTCGTCAGGGG
GGCGGAGCCTATGGAAAAACGCCAGCAACGCGGCCTTTTTACGGTTCCTGGCCTTTTGCTGGCCTTTTGC
TCACATGTTCTTTCCTGCGTTATCCCCTGATTCTGTGGATAACCGTATTACCGCCTTTGAGTGAGCTGAT
ACCGCTCGCCGCAGCCGAACGACCGAGCGCAGCGAGTCAGTGAGCGAGGAAGCGGAAGAGCGCCCAATAC
GCAAACCGCCTCTCCCCGCGCGTTGGCCGATTCATTAATGCAGAGCTTGCAATTCGCGCTTTTTCAATAT
TATTGAAGCATTTATCAGGGTTATTGTCTCATGAGCGGATACATATTTGAATGTATTTAGAAAAATAAAC
AAATAGGGGTTCCGCGCACATTTCCCCGAAAAGTGCCACCTGACGTCTAAGAAACCATTATTATCATGAC
ATTAACCTATAAAAATAGGCGTATTACGAGGCCCTTTCACG
Features (pLannotate 1.2.2; 29 found; start..end, strand, type, name):
     15..318     +  enhancer       CMV enhancer: human cytomegalovirus immediate early enhancer
    319..522     +  promoter       CMV promoter: human cytomegalovirus (CMV) immediate early promoter
    570..596     +  CDS            3xHA (fragment): three tandem HA epitope tags
    600..1238    +  CDS            Trp-less GFP (fragment): Trp-less GFP is a fluorescent protein published in 2012, derived from Aequorea victoria.
   1239..1259    +  misc_feature   MCS (fragment): multiple cloning site
   1269..1393    +  protein_bind   attR1: mutant version of attR; recombination site for the Gateway® LR reaction LR Clonase™
   1418..1448    +  promoter       lac UV5 promoter: E. coli lac promoter with an "up" mutation
   1472..1501    +  promoter       cat promoter (fragment): promoter of the E. coli cat gene encoding chloramphenicol acetyltransferase
   1502..2161    +  CDS            CmR: chloramphenicol acetyltransferase; cat; confers resistance to chloramphenicol
   2340..2498    +  CDS            ccdA (fragment): CCDA_ECO57 - Also known as H, letA. Experimental evidence at protein level: Swiss-Prot protein existence level 1. Antitoxin component of a type II toxin-antitoxin (TA) system which inhibits the post-segregational killing (PSK) of plasmid-free cells, also referred to as a plasmid addiction system. Binds to and blocks the activity of CcdB; will also remove bound CcdB protein from the CcdB-GyrA complex by forming a CcdA-CcdB complex, a process termed rejuvenation. Functions as a transcriptional corepressor for the ccdAB operon, repression also requires CcdB (By similarity). From Escherichia coli
   2503..2805    +  CDS            ccdB: CCDB_ECOLI - Also known as G, letB, letD. Experimental evidence at protein level: Swiss-Prot protein existence level 1. Toxic component of a type II toxin-antitoxin (TA) system, functioning in plasmid maintainence. Responsible for the post- segregational killing (PSK) of plasmid-free cells, also referred to as a plasmid addiction system. Half-life of over 2 hours. Cell killing by CcdB is accompanied by filamentation, defects in chromosome and plasmid segregation, defects in cell division, formation of anucleate cells, decreased DNA synthesis and plasmid loss. Interferes with the activity of DN
   2849..2973    -  protein_bind   attR2: mutant version of attR; recombination site for the Gateway® LR reaction LR Clonase™
   3006..3024    -  promoter       T7 promoter: promoter for bacteriophage T7 RNA polymerase
   3074..3158    +  CDS            large T antigen (fragment): large T antigen from SV40 (simian virus 40)
   3181..3315    +  polyA_signal   SV40 poly(A) signal: SV40 polyadenylation signal
   3320..3369    -  CDS            lacI (fragment): lac repressor; lacI; The lac repressor binds to the lac operator to inhibit transcription in E. coli. This inhibition can be relieved by adding lactose or isopropyl-β-D-thiogalactopyranoside (IPTG).
   3369..3436    +  CDS            lacZα (fragment): LacZα fragment of β-galactosidase; lacZ fragment
   3441..3869    +  rep_origin     f1 ori (sequence partly withheld): f1 bacteriophage origin of replication; arrow indicates direction of (+) strand synthesis
   3897..3948    -  misc_feature   bom (fragment): basis of mobility region from pBR322
   4013..4370    +  promoter       SV40 promoter: SV40 enhancer and early promoter
   4421..5212    +  CDS            neo: KKA2_KLEPN - Also known as kan, nptII. Experimental evidence at protein level: Swiss-Prot protein existence level 1. Resistance to kanamycin, neomycin, paromomycin, ribostamycin, butirosin and gentamicin B. From Klebsiella pneumoniae.
   5279..5327    +  polyA_signal   poly(A) signal: synthetic polyadenylation signal
   5347..5401    -  misc_feature   bom (fragment): basis of mobility region from pBR322
   5503..5538    -  CDS            rop (fragment): Rop protein, which maintains plasmids at low copy number; rop
   5633..5737    +  promoter       AmpR promoter: bla
   5738..6598    +  CDS            AmpR: β-lactamase; bla; confers resistance to ampicillin, carbenicillin, and related antibiotics
   6769..7357    +  rep_origin     ori: high-copy-number ColE1/pMB1/pBR322/pUC origin of replication
   7540..7593    +  CDS            lacI (fragment): lac repressor; lacI; The lac repressor binds to the lac operator to inhibit transcription in E. coli. This inhibition can be relieved by adding lactose or isopropyl-β-D-thiogalactopyranoside (IPTG).
   7609..7706    -  promoter       AmpR promoter: bla
