[The description below was written by a language model from this plasmid's Addgene catalogue record and pLannotate feature annotations shown in this document.]
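Description:
HA-GFP1-10-pDEST-N is an empty Gateway destination vector for mammalian expression, built on the pDEST27 backbone and designed for bimolecular fluorescence complementation (BiFC) assays. A CMV enhancer/promoter drives an open reading frame that begins with an HA epitope (annotated as a fragment of a 3xHA element, consistent with a single tag), followed by a roughly 640 bp GFP-derived segment. The annotation tool matches this segment to a GFP variant, and it corresponds to the GFP1-10 fragment named in the record, the large non-fluorescent portion of split GFP. Directly downstream lies the Gateway cassette: attR1 and attR2 sites flanking a chloramphenicol resistance gene and the ccdB toxin gene, followed by an SV40 polyadenylation signal. An LR recombination with an entry clone replaces the CmR/ccdB cassette with a gene of interest, producing an N-terminally HA-GFP1-10-tagged fusion protein. ccdB counterselects against unrecombined vector in standard strains, which is why the empty backbone is kept in a ccdB-tolerant strain.

The plasmid replicates in E. coli from a high-copy ColE1/pUC-type origin and is selected with ampicillin (bla) together with chloramphenicol from the cassette; an f1 origin is also present. An SV40 promoter-driven neo gene with a synthetic poly(A) signal provides a marker for selection in mammalian cells. In use, fusions made in this vector would be co-expressed with candidate partners carrying the complementary GFP fragment, so that fluorescence reports proximity or interaction, while the HA tag allows detection of the fusion. The record describes it as a tool for screening interaction partners. The two sequence records (depositor and sequencing-derived) differ by only a few nucleotides and show essentially the same feature layout.
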