Addgene plasmid #118368: HA-GFP1-10-pDEST-N
Purpose: (Empty Backbone) Bimolecular Fluorescence Complimentation (BiFC) assay. Gateway compatible N-terminal vector with BiFC-tag (HA-GFP1-10) to screen interaction partners.
Depositing lab: Maria Vartiainen. Depositing organization: University of Helsinki. Publication: Nuclear actin interactome analysis links actin to KAT14 histone acetyl transferase and mRNA splicing. Viita T, Kyheroinen S, Prajapati B, Virtanen J, Frilander MJ, Varjosalo M, Vartiainen MK. J Cell Sci. 2019 Apr 17;132(8). pii: jcs.226852. doi: 10.1242/jcs.226852. PubMed 30890647.
Backbone
  Vector backbone: pDEST27
  Backbone manufacturer: Thermo Fisher Scientific
  Vector type: Mammalian Expression ; Destination
  Tag / fusion protein: HA-GFP1-10 (N terminal on backbone)
Growth in bacteria
  Bacterial resistance: Chloramphenicol and Ampicillin, 25 & 100 μg/mL
  Growth temperature: 37°C
  Growth strain: ccdB Survival
  Copy number: High Copy
Gene/Insert
  Gene/Insert name: None
  Tag / fusion protein: HA-GFP1-10 (N terminal on backbone)
Terms and licenses: Academic/Nonprofit Terms; Industry Terms: Not Available to Industry
Depositor comments: Please visit https://www.biorxiv.org/content/10.1101/445973v1 for BioRxiv preprint
How to cite: HA-GFP1-10-pDEST-N was a gift from Maria Vartiainen (Addgene plasmid # 118368 ; http://n2t.net/addgene:118368 ; RRID:Addgene_118368)
